Addgene plasmid #213867: pGWB605-GBSSI
Purpose: Binary vector for the expression of GBBSI fused to the sGFP in plants (for Agrobacterium-mediated genetic transformation.)
Depositing lab: Yutaka Kodama. Depositing organization: Utsunomiya University. Publication: Fluorescein staining of chloroplast starch granules in living plants. Ichikawa S, Sakata M, Oba T, Kodama Y. Plant Physiol. 2023 Oct 4:kiad528. doi: 10.1093/plphys/kiad528. PubMed 37792703.
Backbone
  Vector backbone: pGWB605
  Total vector size (bp): 14008
  Vector type: Bacterial Expression, Plant Expression
  Selectable markers: Basta
Growth in bacteria
  Bacterial resistance: Spectinomycin, 50 μg/mL
  Growth temperature: 37°C
  Growth strain: DH5alpha
  Copy number: Unknown
Gene/Insert
  Gene/Insert name: GRANULE-BOUND STARCH SYNTHASE I (GBSSI)
  Species: A. thaliana (mustard weed)
  Insert size (bp): 2922
  Entrez Gene: GBSS1 (a.k.a. AT1G32900, F9L11.8, F9L11_8, granule bound starch synthase 1)
Terms and licenses: Academic/Nonprofit Terms; Industry Terms: Not Available to Industry
How to cite: pGWB605-GBSSI was a gift from Yutaka Kodama (Addgene plasmid # 213867 ; http://n2t.net/addgene:213867 ; RRID:Addgene_213867)
