[The description below was written by a language model from this plasmid's Addgene catalogue record and pLannotate feature annotations shown in this document.]
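Description:
pGWB605-GBSSI is a Gateway-derived binary vector built on the pGWB605 backbone for Agrobacterium-mediated transformation of plants. It expresses Arabidopsis thaliana GRANULE-BOUND STARCH SYNTHASE I (GBSSI, AT1G32900) fused at its C-terminus to sGFP. The backbone carries two replication systems. A ColE1/pBR322-type origin with the bom mobilisation region supports propagation in E. coli. The pVS1 oriV, together with RepA and the StaA stability protein, supports maintenance in Agrobacterium. Bacterial selection is by spectinomycin through an aadA (SmR) gene.

Between the nopaline-type right and left T-DNA borders, a CaMV 35S promoter drives the insert, which is flanked by attB1 and attB2 sites left by the Gateway LR reaction. The GFP coding sequence follows attB2 and is annotated by the software as EGFP, which corresponds to the sGFP named in the record. A NOS terminator ends the transcription unit. The GBSS1 annotation appears as several separated fragments spread across the roughly 2.9 kb insert (one fragment matched instead to a rice starch synthase). This pattern suggests a genomic, intron-containing clone, although the record does not say so explicitly. A second cassette in the opposite orientation places the bar gene (phosphinothricin acetyltransferase) between the NOS promoter and NOS terminator, giving Basta selection of transformed plants. Remnants of lacZα and lac regulatory elements are also present.

The sequenced record is 13,557 nt, somewhat shorter than the 14,008 bp listed in the catalogue. According to the associated work on imaging chloroplast starch granules in living plants, the fusion probably serves as a fluorescent marker of starch granules.
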