Features (pLannotate 1.2.2; 31 found; start..end, strand, type, name):
     54..78      -  misc_feature   RB T-DNA repeat: right border repeat from nopaline C58 T-DNA
    144..298     -  CDS            lacZα (fragment): LacZα fragment of β-galactosidase; lacZ fragment
    301..321     -  misc_feature   MCS (fragment): pUC18/19 multiple cloning site
    812..1153    +  promoter       CaMV 35S promoter: strong constitutive promoter from cauliflower mosaic virus
   1179..1203    +  protein_bind   attB1: mutant version of attB; recombination site for the Gateway® BP reaction BP Clonase™
   1227..1568    +  CDS            GBSS1 (fragment): SSG1_ARATH - Also known as GBS1 From Arabidopsis thaliana (Mouse-ear cress).
   1648..1731    +  CDS            GBSS1 (fragment): SSG1_ARATH - Also known as GBS1 From Arabidopsis thaliana (Mouse-ear cress).
   3206..3358    +  CDS            SS1 (fragment): SSY1_ORYSJ - Also known as SSS1 From Oryza sativa subsp. japonica (Rice).
   3442..3720    +  CDS            GBSS1 (fragment): SSG1_ARATH - Also known as GBS1 From Arabidopsis thaliana (Mouse-ear cress).
   4159..4183    -  protein_bind   attB2: mutant version of attB; recombination site for the Gateway® BP reaction BP Clonase™
   4200..4919    +  CDS            EGFP: the original enhanced GFP (Yang et al., 1996) mammalian codon-optimized
   4944..5196    +  terminator     NOS terminator: nopaline synthase terminator and poly(A) signal
   5251..5273    -  protein_bind   lac operator (fragment): The lac repressor binds to the lac operator to inhibit transcription in E. coli. This inhibition can be relieved by adding lactose or isopropyl-β-D-thiogalactopyranoside (IPTG). lac repressor encoded by lacI
   5277..5307    -  promoter       lac promoter: promoter for the E. coli lac operon
   5322..5343    -  protein_bind   CAP binding site: CAP binding activates transcription in the presence of cAMP. E. coli catabolite activator protein
   5379..5631    -  terminator     NOS terminator: nopaline synthase terminator and poly(A) signal
   5663..5776    -  CDS            bah (fragment): BAH_STRHY - Protein inferred from homology: Swiss-Prot protein existence level 3. This protein removes the N-acetyl group from bialaphos as one of the final steps of the bialaphos biosynthetic pathway. From Streptomyces hygroscopicus.
   5791..6342    -  CDS            BlpR: phosphinothricin acetyltransferase; Streptomyces hygroscopicus bar; confers resistance to bialophos or phosphinothricin
   6394..6573    -  promoter       NOS promoter: nopaline synthase promoter
   6653..6982    -  CDS            tnpA (fragment): TN5P_ECOLX - Also known as tnp. Experimental evidence at protein level: Swiss-Prot protein existence level 1. Mediates transposition of transposon Tn5 by a 'cut and paste' mechanism. First, the monomeric transposase binds the 19 bp inverted DNA repeats flanking the transposon. Then, dimerization of the DNA- bound transposase creates a synaptic DNA complex. After nicking of the first DNA strand, excision of the transposon proceeds through a series of intermediates. The transposase then mediates the insertion of the transposon at a new site by strand transfer. The activity of the wild- type tran
   7079..7103    -  misc_feature   LB T-DNA repeat: left border repeat from nopaline C58 T-DNA
   7362..7385    +  promoter       Pc promoter (fragment): intI1 (promoter lies within the coding sequence); class 1 integron promoter
   7561..7617    +  CDS            GmR (fragment): gentamycin acetyltransferase; aacC1; confers resistance to gentamycin
   7628..8415    +  CDS            SmR (fragment): aminoglycoside adenylyltransferase (Murphy, 1985); aadA; confers resistance to spectinomycin and streptomycin
   8661..9249    +  rep_origin     ori: high-copy-number ColE1/pMB1/pBR322/pUC origin of replication
   9435..9575    -  misc_feature   bom: basis of mobility region from pBR322
   9677..9716    -  CDS            rop (fragment): Rop protein, which maintains plasmids at low copy number; rop
   9919..10113   -  rep_origin     pVS1 oriV: origin of replication for the Pseudomonas plasmid pVS1 (Heeb et al., 2000)
  10179..11252   -  CDS            pVS1 RepA: replication protein from the Pseudomonas plasmid pVS1 (Heeb et al., 2000)
  11681..12310   -  CDS            pVS1 StaA: stability protein from the Pseudomonas plasmid pVS1 (Heeb et al., 2000)
  12870..13271   -  CDS            Y4CG_SINFN (fragment): Protein inferred from homology: Swiss-Prot protein existence level 3. From Sinorhizobium fredii (strain NBRC 101917 / NGR234).
>Addgene plasmid #213867 | pGWB605-GBSSI | addgene full sequence | sequence record 425341 | Addgene NGS Result
TTTCACGCCCTTTTAAATATCCGATTATTCTAATAAACGCTCTTTTCTCTTAGGTTTACCCGCCAATATA
TCCTGTCAAACACTGATAGTTTAAACTGAAGGCGGGAAACGACAATCTGATCCAAGCTCAAGCTGCTCTA
GCATTCGCCATTCAGGCTGCGCAACTGTTGGGAAGGGCGATCGGTGCGGGCCTCTTCGCTATTACGCCAG
CTGGCGAAAGGGGGATGTGCTGCAAGGCGATTAAGTTGGGTAACGCCAGGGTTTTCCCAGTCACGACGTT
GTAAAACGACGGCCAGTGCCAAGCTTGCATGCCTGCAGGTCCCCAGATTAGCCTTTTCAATTTCAGAAAG
AATGCTAACCCACAGATGGTTAGAGAGGCTTACGCAGCAGGTCTCATCAAGACGATCTACCCGAGCAATA
ATCTCCAGGAAATCAAATACCTTCCCAAGAAGGTTAAAGATGCAGTCAAAAGATTCAGGACTAACTGCAT
CAAGAACACAGAGAAAGATATATTTCTCAAGATCAGAAGTACTATTCCAGTATGGACGATTCAAGGCTTG
CTTCACAAACCAAGGCAAGTAATAGAGATTGGAGTCTCTAAAAAGGTAGTTCCCACTGAATCAAAGGCCA
TGGAGTCAAAGATTCAAATAGAGGACCTAACAGAACTCGCCGTAAAGACTGGCGAACAGTTCATACAGAG
TCTCTTACGACTCAATGACAAGAAGAAAATCTTCGTCAACATGGTGGAGCACGACACACTTGTCTACTCC
AAAAATATCAAAGATACAGTCTCAGAAGACCAAAGGGCAATTGAGACTTTTCAACAAAGGGTAATATCCG
GAAACCTCCTCGGATTCCATTGCCCAGCTATCTGTCACTTTATTGTGAAGATAGTGGAAAAGGAAGGTGG
CTCCTACAAATGCCATCATTGCGATAAAGGAAAGGCCATCGTTGAAGATGCCTCTGCCGACAGTGGTCCC
AAAGATGGACCCCCACCCACGAGGAGCATCGTGGAAAAAGAAGACGTTCCAACCACGTCTTCAAAGCAAG
TGGATTGATGTGATATCTCCACTGACGTAAGGGATGACGCACAATCCCACTATCCTTCGCAAGACCCTTC
CTCTATATAAGGAAGTTCATTTCATTTGGAGAGAACACGGGGGACTCTAGAGTTATCAACAAGTTTGTAC
AAAAAAGCAGGCTTTAAAGGAACCAATTCAGTCGACATGGCAACTGTGACTGCTTCTTCTAACTTTGTGT
CAAGAACTTCACTTTTCAACAATCATGGTGCTTCTTCATGCTCTGATGTCGCTCAGATTACCTTAAAAGG
CCAATCCTTGACTCATTGTGGGTTAAGGTCATTCAACATGGTGGATAACCTTCAGAGGAGATCTCAAGCT
AAACCTGTTTCTGCTAAATCCTCAAAGAGATCTTCTAAAGTTAAGACTGCTGGTAAGATTGTGTGTGAGA
AAGGAATGTCTGTGATTTTTATTGGAGCTGAAGTTGGTCCATGGAGTAAAACTGGTGGTCTTGGTGATGT
TCTCGGTGGTCTACCTCCAGCTCTTGCTGTAAGTTCATATAAACATTAGCTTGATTTGAGGTCTTTACTT
GTTTTTTGATGAACCTACATGTTATGACTTTTGTTAGGCTAGAGGCCACCGTGTGATGACAATTTGTCCT
CGGTATGACCAATATAAAGATGCTTGGGACACTTGTGTTGTGGTTCAGGTATAATTCTCTCAAGTTTCTT
TTGCTCTGTATGGACCTTGATGAATTTTGGATGCTTAGGTAAGTCATCTTGGAATGTTATTTGATGCAGA
TCAAAGTTGGGGATAAAGTTGAGAATGTTCGTTTCTTCCATTGCTACAAACGAGGAGTTGATCGTGTCTT
TGTTGACCATCCAATCTTTCTTGCTAAGGTCTGTTTATATTGGTTAGATAATCACAAGGGTGTATTGTAC
TTTGAGCTAATGAGGAATGGTAATAATGCAGGTTGTGGGCAAAACAGGATCCAAAATCTATGGTCCTATA
ACTGGAGTAGACTACAATGACAACCAACTCCGGTTCAGTTTGTTGTGTCAGGTAACACTCTTTCCTCTTA
CTTCTGTAGTTACAGTTGTGTTGTTTCTGAATCGTGGGTTCTCATTTGATTGAAACATGTAGCCTACAGA
GATTAAATTCATAAATAATGCAGAATCTGTGTTTGAATAGCGTACAAGCATGAGCAATAACTTGATTTAC
TTTGATCGTTGGTAGGCTGCTCTTGAGGCACCACAGGTTCTGAACCTGAACAGCAGCAAGTACTTCTCTG
GACCATATGGTAAGAAAATGATTTCTCAATTCTTAATTAAAATGGTTTCTAAAAAATAAAACTTCAATTT
TTGAAAAGTAACAAAGCCTATCTCTCTGATGTTATAGGTGAAGATGTAGTCTTTGTTGCCAATGACTGGC
ACACTGCTCTACTTCCATGTTACCTCAAATCTATGTATCAATCCCGCGGAGTCTACATGAATGCAAAGGT
ATAGATATAATTTTTGTTCCTTCATCATGTTAATTAGCTATTCATCTTAAAGTAGCAAACATTACCAAAT
CTTGAACTGAAACTCTAGCTTTGATACTTTTTACAATGAATATCAAAATATTTTACTTTTTTTTAGGTGG
TCTTCTGCATTCACAACATAGCCTACCAGGGAAGATTTGCCTTTGATGACTATTCCCTTCTCAACTTGCC
CATCAGCTTTAAAAGTTCTTTCGACTTCATGGACGGGTACTGGTTTCTCTGAAGAACAGATCATTACACC
ATTTTGTCTCATGTTTCAATCTTAATTTACTGTAACTTCTTGTTCCATTTTCAGGTATGAAAAGCCAGTA
AAAGGACGGAAAATTAACTGGATGAAGGCTGCAATTCTGGAAGCTCACCGTGTCTTAACAGTTAGTCCAT
ACTACGCTCAAGAACTCATCTCTGGAGTTGATAGAGGCGTGGAATTGCATAAATATCTTCGAATGAAAAC
AGTTTCCGGAATTATTAATGGAATGGATGTTCAAGAATGGAACCCGTCTACTGACAAGTACATCGATATC
AAATACGATATTACCACTGTAAGATTTCTCTTGAAGATCAGTGCATTAGGACAGAAGAAGTTGCGGGAAA
TCTTTACCGATCTTGCTACTTGTTTTTACAGGTTACAGATGCTAAACCATTGATCAAAGAAGCACTTCAG
GCTGCTGTTGGACTTCCCGTGGACAGGGATGTCCCGGTTATCGGTTTCATAGGGAGATTGGAGGAGCAGA
AGGGTTCTGATATTCTAGTGGAAGCTATTTCCAAGTTCATGGGGCTCAATGTTCAGATGGTTATCCTTGT
GAGTACACTAAGCAGTGAACTTGTGATCATAACGTCTTTAGGATCACAAAGTTATTGATTCTTGTCTGAT
GTTTTTCACAGGGGACTGGAAAGAAGAAGATGGAGGCTCAGATTCTTGAACTAGAAGAGAAGTTCCCAGG
GAAGGCGGTTGGAGTGGCGAAATTCAACGTGCCATTGGCTCATATGATCACTGCTGGAGCTGACTTCATC
ATTGTCCCAAGCAGGTTTGAGCCGTGTGGTCTCATTCAGCTGCACGCAATGAGATATGGAACCGTCCCTA
TTGTGGCATCTACTGGTGGACTTGTGGACACTGTGAAAGATGGCTACACAGGTTTCCACATTGGAAGATT
CAACGTCAAGGTAACTCAAAATCACCAGCTTTTCGCGCTTTTTCTACAACAGTTTCTTTCGACATGACAA
CAAATTGATCTAAAATGAGTTACCATTTTGCTTTGTTATATAGTGTGAAGTTGTGGATCCAGATGATGTG
ATAGCAACAGCAAAGGCTGTGACAAGAGCCGTTGCAGTATATGGAACATCCGCAATGCAAGAAATGGTCA
AGAACTGCATGGACCAAGACTTCTCCTGGAAGGTCAGTGATTCAGTTCATTCTAAAGTTTGAAACTTTGT
TTATATTGAGTTGTTGACATCAATCTTGATTTGATGTTATGCAGGGACCTGCGAGGTTGTGGGAGAAGGT
ACTATTGTCCCTTAATGTGGCGGGAAGTGAAGCCGGAACCGAGGGTGAAGAGATAGCTCCTCTGGCCAAG
GAGAACGTAGCGACGCCGGGATATCTAGACCCAGCTTTCTTGTACAAAGTGGTTCGATCTAGAGGATCCA
TGGTGAGCAAGGGCGAGGAGCTGTTCACCGGGGTGGTGCCCATCCTGGTCGAGCTGGACGGCGACGTAAA
CGGCCACAAGTTCAGCGTGTCCGGCGAGGGCGAGGGCGATGCCACCTACGGCAAGCTGACCCTGAAGTTC
ATCTGCACCACCGGCAAGCTGCCCGTGCCCTGGCCCACCCTCGTGACCACCTTCACCTACGGCGTGCAGT
GCTTCAGCCGCTACCCCGACCACATGAAGCAGCACGACTTCTTCAAGTCCGCCATGCCCGAAGGCTACGT
CCAGGAGCGCACCATCTTCTTCAAGGACGACGGCAACTACAAGACCCGCGCCGAGGTGAAGTTCGAGGGC
GACACCCTGGTGAACCGCATCGAGCTGAAGGGCATCGACTTCAAGGAGGACGGCAACATCCTGGGGCACA
AGCTGGAGTACAACTACAACAGCCACAACGTCTATATCATGGCCGACAAGCAGAAGAACGGCATCAAGGT
GAACTTCAAGATCCGCCACAACATCGAGGACGGCAGCGTGCAGCTCGCCGACCACTACCAGCAGAACACC
CCCATCGGCGACGGCCCCGTGCTGCTGCCCGACAACCACTACCTGAGCACCCAGTCCGCCCTGAGCAAAG
ACCCCAACGAGAAGCGCGATCACATGGTCCTGCTGGAGTTCGTGACCGCCGCCGGGATCACTCACGGCAT
GGACGAGCTGTACAAGTAAAGCGGCCCGAGCTCGAATTTCCCCGATCGTTCAAACATTTGGCAATAAAGT
TTCTTAAGATTGAATCCTGTTGCCGGTCTTGCGATGATTATCATATAATTTCTGTTGAATTACGTTAAGC
ATGTAATAATTAACATGTAATGCATGACGTTATTTATGAGATGGGTTTTTATGATTAGAGTCCCGCAATT
ATACATTTAATACGCGATAGAAAACAAAATATAGCGCGCAAACTAGGATAAATTATCGCGCGCGGTGTCA
TCTATGTTACTAGATCGGGAATTGGTTCCGGAACCAATTCGTAATCATGTCATAGCTGTTTCCTGTGTGA
AATTGTTATCCGCTCACAATTCCACACAACATACGAGCCGGAAGCATAAAGTGTAAAGCCTGGGGTGCCT
AATGAGTGAGCTAACTCACATTAGGCTGAATTAGGCGCGCCTATTTCTATTAATTCCCGATCTAGTAACA
TAGATGACACCGCGCGCGATAATTTATCCTAGTTTGCGCGCTATATTTTGTTTTCTATCGCGTATTAAAT
GTATAATTGCGGGACTCTAATCATAAAAACCCATCTCATAAATAACGTCATGCATTACATGTTAATTATT
ACATGCTTAACGTAATTCAACAGAAATTATATGATAATCATCGCAAGACCGGCAACAGGATTCAATCTTA
AGAAACTTTATTGCCAAATGTTTGAACGATCGGGGAAATTCGAGCTGGGGACGTCCCCAGCTCGGTACCC
CCTCCTGGGCACGGTCGTACGCGATCCGCCGCGGTTCCACCTCACCATTGCGGGTATGCCAGTTGAGTTC
GATGAGTTCCCGTACCAGCTCCAACTCGGGCGATGCCACGCGCACTCCGTTCAGATCTCGGTGACGGGCA
GGACCGGACGGGGCGGTACCGGCAGGCTGAAGTCCAGCTGCCAGAAACCCACGTCATGCCAGTTCCCGTG
CTTGAAGCCGGCCGCCCGCAGCATGCCGCGGGGGGCATATCCGAGCGCCTCGTGCATGCGCACGCTCGGG
TCGTTGGGCAGCCCGATGACAGCGACCACGCTCTTGAAGCCCTGTGCCTCCAGGGACTTCAGCAGGTGGG
TGTAGAGCGTGGAGCCCAGTCCCGTCCGCTGGTGGCGGGGGGAGACGTACACGGTCGACTCGGCCGTCCA
GTCGTAGGCGTTGCGTGCCTTCCAGGGGCCCGCGTAGGCGATGCCGGCGACCTCGCCGTCCACCTCGGCG
ACGAGCCAGGGATAGCGCTCCCGCAGACGGACGAGGTCGTCCGTCCACTCCTGCGGTTCCTGCGGCTCGG
TACGGAAGTTGACCGTGCTTGTCTCGATGTAGTGGTTGACGATGGTGCAGACCGCCGGCATGTCCGCCTC
GGTGGCACGGCGGATGTCGGCCGGGCGTCGTTCTGGGCTCATATCTTATTGCCCCCCGGGATCAGATCTG
GATTGAGAGTGAATATGAGACTCTAATTGGATACCGAGGGGAATTTATGGAACGTCAGTGGAGCATTTTT
GACAAGAAATATTTGCTAGCTGATAGTGACCTTAGGCGACTTTTGAACGCGCAATAATGGTTTCTGACGT
ATGTGCTTAGCTCATTAAACTCCAGAAACCCGCGGCTGAGTGGCTCCTTCAACGTTGCGGTTCTGTCAGT
TCCAAACGTAAAACGGCTTGTCCCGCGTCATCGGCGGGGGTCATAACGTGACTCCCTTAATTCTCCGCTC
ATGATCTTGATCCCCTGCGCCATCAGATCCTTGGCGGCAAGAAAGCCATCCAGTTTACTTTGCAGGGCTT
CCCAACCTTACCAGAGGGCGCCCCAGCTGGCAATTCCGGTTCGCTTGCTGTCCATAAAACCGCCCAGTCT
AGCTATCGCCATGTAAGCCCACTGCAAGCTACCTGCTTTCTCTTTGCGCTTGCGTTTTCCCTTGTCCAGA
TAGCCCAGTAGCTGACATTCATCCGGGGTCAGCACCGTTTCTGCGGACTGGCTTTCTACGTGTTCCGCTT
CCTTTAGCAGCCCTTGCGCCCTGAGTGCTTGCGGCAGCGTGAAGCTGATCCGTCGAGATTAATAGAAATA
AATTCAGCCTAATTCGGCGTTAATTCAGTACATTAAAAACGTCCGCAATGTGTTATTAAGTTGTCTAAGC
GTCAATTTGTTTACACCACAATATATCCTGCCACCAGCCAGCCAACAGCTCCCCGACCGGCAGCTCGGCA
CAAAATCACCACTCGATACAGGCAGCCCATCAGTCCGGGACGGCGTCAGCGGGAGAGCCGTTGTAAGGCG
GCAGACTTTGCTCATGTTACCGATGCTATTCGGAAGAACGGCAACTAAGCTGCCGGGTTTGAAACACGGA
TGATCTCGCGGAGGGTAGCATGTTGATTGTAACGATGACAGAGCGTTGCTGCCTGTGATCAATTCGGGCA
CGAACCCAGTGGACATAAGCCTGTTCGGTTCGTAAGCTGTAATGCAAGTAGCGTATGCGCTCACGCAACT
GGTCCAGAACCTTGACCGAACGCAGCGGTGGTAACGGCGCAGTGGCGGTTTTCATGGCTTGTTATGACTG
TTTTTTTGGGGTACAGTCTATGCCTCGGGCATCCAAGCAGCAAGCGCGTTACGCCGTGGGTCGATGTTTG
ATGTTATGGAGCAGCAACGATGTTACGCAGCAGGGCAGTCGCCCTAAAACAAAGTTAAACATCATGGGGG
AAGCGGTGATCGCCGAAGTATCGACTCAACTATCAGAGGTAGTTGGCGTCATCGAGCGCCATCTCGAACC
GACGTTGCTGGCCGTACATTTGTACGGCTCCGCAGTGGATGGCGGCCTGAAGCCACACAGTGATATTGAT
TTGCTGGTTACGGTGACCGTAAGGCTTGATGAAACAACGCGGCGAGCTTTGATCAACGACCTTTTGGAAA
CTTCGGCTTCCCCTGGAGAGAGCGAGATTCTCCGCGCTGTAGAAGTCACCATTGTTGTGCACGACGACAT
CATTCCGTGGCGTTATCCAGCTAAGCGCGAACTGCAATTTGGAGAATGGCAGCGCAATGACATTCTTGCA
GGTATCTTCGAGCCAGCCACGATCGACATTGATCTGGCTATCTTGCTGACAAAAGCAAGAGAACATAGCG
TTGCCTTGGTAGGTCCAGCGGCGGAGGAACTCTTTGATCCGGTTCCTGAACAGGATCTATTTGAGGCGCT
AAATGAAACCTTAACGCTATGGAACTCGCCGCCCGACTGGGCTGGCGATGAGCGAAATGTAGTGCTTACG
TTGTCCCGCATTTGGTACAGCGCAGTAACCGGCAAAATCGCGCCGAAGGATGTCGCTGCCGACTGGGCAA
TGGAGCGCCTGCCGGCCCAGTATCAGCCCGTCATACTTGAAGCTAGACAGGCTTATCTTGGACAAGAAGA
AGATCGCTTGGCCTCGCGCGCAGATCAGTTGGAAGAATTTGTCCACTACGTGAAAGGCGAGATCACCAAG
GTAGTCGGCAAATAATGTCTAGCTAGAAATTCGTTCAAGCCGACGCCGCTTCGCGGCGCGGCTTAACTCA
AGCGTTAGATGCACTAAGCACATAATTGCTCACAGCCAAACTATCAGGTCAAGTCTGCTTTTATTATTTT
TAAGCGTGCATAATAAGCCCTACACAAATTGGGAGATATATCATGCATGACCAAAATCCCTTAACGTGAG
TTTTCGTTCCACTGAGCGTCAGACCCCGTAGAAAAGATCAAAGGATCTTCTTGAGATCCTTTTTTTCTGC
GCGTAATCTGCTGCTTGCAAACAAAAAAACCACCGCTACCAGCGGTGGTTTGTTTGCCGGATCAAGAGCT
ACCAACTCTTTTTCCGAAGGTAACTGGCTTCAGCAGAGCGCAGATACCAAATACTGTCCTTCTAGTGTAG
CCGTAGTTAGGCCACCACTTCAAGAACTCTGTAGCACCGCCTACATACCTCGCTCTGCTAATCCTGTTAC
CAGTGGCTGCTGCCAGTGGCGATAAGTCGTGTCTTACCGGGTTGGACTCAAGACGATAGTTACCGGATAA
GGCGCAGCGGTCGGGCTGAACGGGGGGTTCGTGCACACAGCCCAGCTTGGAGCGAACGACCTACACCGAA
CTGAGATACCTACAGCGTGAGCTATGAGAAAGCGCCACGCTTCCCGAAGGGAGAAAGGCGGACAGGTATC
CGGTAAGCGGCAGGGTCGGAACAGGAGAGCGCACGAGGGAGCTTCCAGGGGGAAACGCCTGGTATCTTTA
TAGTCCTGTCGGGTTTCGCCACCTCTGACTTGAGCGTCGATTTTTGTGATGCTCGTCAGGGGGGCGGAGC
CTATGGAAAAACGCCAGCAACGCGGCCTTTTTACGGTTCCTGGCCTTTTGCTGGCCTTTTGCTCACATGT
TCTTTCCTGCGTTATCCCCTGATTCTGTGGATAACCGTATTACCGCCTTTGAGTGAGCTGATACCGCTCG
CCGCAGCCGAACGACCGAGCGCAGCGAGTCAGTGAGCGAGGAAGCGGAAGAGCGCCTGATGCGGTATTTT
CTCCTTACGCATCTGTGCGGTATTTCACACCGCATATGGTGCACTCTCAGTACAATCTGCTCTGATGCCG
CATAGTTAAGCCAGTATACACTCCGCTATCGCTACGTGACTGGGTCATGGCTGCGCCCCGACACCCGCCA
ACACCCGCTGACGCGCCCTGACGGGCTTGTCTGCTCCCGGCATCCGCTTACAGACAAGCTGTGACCGTCT
CCGGGAGCTGCATGTGTCAGAGGTTTTCACCGTCATCACCGAAACGCGCGAGGCAGGGTGCCTTGATGTG
GGCGCCGGCGGTCGAGTGGCGACGGCGCGGCTTGTCCGCGCCCTGGTAGATTGCCTGGCCGTAGGCCAGC
CATTTTTGAGCGGCCAGCGGCCGCGATAGGCCGACGCGAAGCGGCGGGGCGTAGGGAGCGCAGCGACCGA
AGGGTAGGCGCTTTTTGCAGCTCTTCGGCTGTGCGCTGGCCAGACAGTTATGCACAGGCCAGGCGGGTTT
TAAGAGTTTTAATAAGTTTTAAAGAGTTTTAGGCGGAAAAATCGCCTTTTTTCTCTTTTATATCAGTCAC
TTACATGTGTGACCGGTTCCCAATGTACGGCTTTGGGTTCCCAATGTACGGGTTCCGGTTCCCAATGTAC
GGCTTTGGGTTCCCAATGTACGTGCTATCCACAGGAAAGAGACCTTTTCGACCTTTTTCCCCTGCTAGGG
CAATTTGCCCTAGCATCTGCTCCGTACATTAGGAACCGGCGGATGCTTCGCCCTCGATCAGGTTGCGGTA
GCGCATGACTAGGATCGGGCCAGCCTGCCCCGCCTCCTCCTTCAAATCGTACTCCGGCAGGTCATTTGAC
CCGATCAGCTTGCGCACGGTGAAACAGAACTTCTTGAACTCTCCGGCGCTGCCACTGCGTTCGTAGATCG
TCTTGAACAACCATCTGGCTTCTGCCTTGCCTGCGGCGCGGCGTGCCAGGCGGTAGAGAAAACGGCCGAT
GCCGGGATCGATCAAAAAGTAATCGGGGTGAACCGTCAGCACGTCCGGGTTCTTGCCTTCTGTGATCTCG
CGGTACATCCAATCAGCTAGCTCGATCTCGATGTACTCCGGCCGCCCGGTTTCGCTCTTTACGATCTTGT
AGCGGCTAATCAAGGCTTCACCCTCGGATACCGTCACCAGGCGGCCGTTCTTGGCCTTCTTCGTACGCTG
CATGGCAACGTGCGTGGTGTTTAACCGAATGCAGGTTTCTACCAGGTCGTCTTTCTGCTTTCCGCCATCG
GCTCGCCGGCAGAACTTGAGTACGTCCGCAACGTGTGGACGGAACACGCGGCCGGGCTTGTCTCCCTTCC
CTTCCCGGTATCGGTTCATGGATTCGGTTAGATGGGAAACCGCCATCAGTACCAGGTCGTAATCCCACAC
ACTGGCCATGCCGGCCGGCCCTGCGGAAACCTCTACGTGCCCGTCTGGAAGCTCGTAGCGGATCACCTCG
CCAGCTCGTCGGTCACGCTTCGACAGACGGAAAACGGCCACGTCCATGATGCTGCGACTATCGCGGGTGC
CCACGTCATAGAGCATCGGAACGAAAAAATCTGGTTGCTCGTCGCCCTTGGGCGGCTTCCTAATCGACGG
CGCACCGGCTGCCGGCGGTTGCCGGGATTCTTTGCGGATTCGATCAGCGGCCGCTTGCCACGATTCACCG
GGGCGTGCTTCTGCCTCGATGCGTTGCCGCTGGGCGGCCTGCGCGGCCTTCAACTTCTCCACCAGGTCAT
CACCCAGCGCCGCGCCGATTTGTACCGGGCCGGATGGTTTGCGACCGCTCACGCCGATTCCTCGGGCTTG
GGGGTTCCAGTGCCATTGCAGGGCCGGCAGACAACCCAGCCGCTTACGCCTGGCCAACCGCCCGTTCCTC
CACACATGGGGCATTCCACGGCGTCGGTGCCTGGTTGTTCTTGATTTTCCATGCCGCCTCCTTTAGCCGC
TAAAATTCATCTACTCATTTATTCATTTGCTCATTTACTCTGGTAGCTGCGCGATGTATTCAGATAGCAG
CTCGGTAATGGTCTTGCCTTGGCGTACCGCGTACATCTTCAGCTTGGTGTGATCCTCCGCCGGCAACTGA
AAGTTGACCCGCTTCATGGCTGGCGTGTCTGCCAGGCTGGCCAACGTTGCAGCCTTGCTGCTGCGTGCGC
TCGGACGGCCGGCACTTAGCGTGTTTGTGCTTTTGCTCATTTTCTCTTTACCTCATTAACTCAAATGAGT
TTTGATTTAATTTCAGCGGCCAGCGCCTGGACCTCGCGGGCAGCGTCGCCCTCGGGTTCTGATTCAAGAA
CGGTTGTGCCGGCGGCGGCAGTGCCTGGGTAGCTCACGCGCTGCGTGATACGGGACTCAAGAATGGGCAG
CTCGTACCCGGCCAGCGCCTCGGCAACCTCACCGCCGATGCGCGTGCCTTTGATCGCCCGCGACACGACA
AAGGCCGCTTGTAGCCTTCCATCCGTGACCTCAATGCGCTGCTTAACCAGCTCCACCAGGTCGGCGGTGG
CCCATATGTCGTAAGGGCTTGGCTGCACCGGAATCAGCACGAAGTCGGCTGCCTTGATCGCGGACACAGC
CAAGTCCGCCGCCTGGGGCGCTCCGTCGATCACTACGAAGTCGCGCCGGCCGATGGCCTTCACGTCGCGG
TCAATCGTCGGGCGGTCGATGCCGACAACGGTTAGCGGTTGATCTTCCCGCACGGCCGCCCAATCGCGGG
CACTGCCCTGGGGATCGGAATCGACTAACAGAACATCGGCCCCGGCGAGTTGCAGGGCGCGGGCTAGATG
GGTTGCGATGGTCGTCTTGCCTGACCCGCCTTTCTGGTTAAGTACAGCGATAACCTTCATGCGTTCCCCT
TGCGTATTTGTTTATTTACTCATCGCATCATATACGCAGCGACCGCATGACGCAAGCTGTTTTACTCAAA
TACACATCACCTTTTTAGACGGCGGCGCTCGGTTTCTTCAGCGGCCAAGCTGGCCGGCCAGGCCGCCAGC
TTGGCATCAGACAAACCGGCCAGGATTTCATGCAGCCGCACGGTTGAGACGTGCGCGGGCGGCTCGAACA
CGTACCCGGCCGCGATCATCTCCGCCTCGATCTCTTCGGTAATGAAAAACGGTTCGTCCTGGCCGTCCTG
GTGCGGTTTCATGCTTGTTCCTCTTGGCGTTCATTCTCGGCGGCCGCCAGGGCGTCGGCCTCGGTCAATG
CGTCCTCACGGAAGGCACCGCGCCGCCTGGCCTCGGTGGGCGTCACTTCCTCGCTGCGCTCAAGTGCGCG
GTACAGGGTCGAGCGATGCACGCCAAGCAGTGCAGCCGCCTCTTTCACGGTGCGGCCTTCCTGGTCGATC
AGCTCGCGGGCGTGCGCGATCTGTGCCGGGGTGAGGGTAGGGCGGGGGCCAAACTTCACGCCTCGGGCCT
TGGCGGCCTCGCGCCCGCTCCGGGTGCGGTCGATGATTAGGGAACGCTCGAACTCGGCAATGCCGGCGAA
CACGGTCAACACCATGCGGCCGGCCGGCGTGGTGGTGTCGGCCCACGGCTCTGCCAGGCTACGCAGGCCC
GCGCCGGCCTCCTGGATGCGCTCGGCAATGTCCAGTAGGTCGCGGGTGCTGCGGGCCAGGCGGTCTAGCC
TGGTCACTGTCACAACGTCGCCAGGGCGTAGGTGGTCAAGCATCCTGGCCAGCTCCGGGCGGTCGCGCCT
GGTGCCGGTGATCTTCTCGGAAAACAGCTTGGTGCAGCCGGCCGCGTGCAGTTCGGCCCGTTGGTTGGTC
AAGTCCTGGTCGTCGGTGCTGACGCGGGCATAGCCCAGCAGGCCAGCGGCGGCGCTCTTGTTCATGGCGT
AATGTCTCCGGTTCTAGTCGCAAGTATTCTACTTTATGCGACTAAAACACGCGACAAGAAAACGCCAGGA
AAAGGGCAGGGCGGCAGCCTGTCGCGTAACTTAGGACTTGTGCGACATGTCGTTTTCAGAAGACGGCTGC
ACTGAACGTCAGAAGCCGACTGCACTATAGCAGCGGAGGGGTTGGATCAAAGTACTTTGATCCCGAGGGG
AACCCTGTGGTTGGCATGCACATACAAATGGACGAACGGATAAACCT
